Addgene plasmid #20889: BAT-gal
Depositing lab: Stefano Piccolo. Publication: Mapping Wnt/beta-catenin signaling during mouse development and in colorectal tumors. Maretto S, Cordenonsi M, Dupont S, Braghetta P, Broccoli V, Hassan AB, Volpin D, Bressan GM, Piccolo S. Proc Natl Acad Sci U S A. 2003 Mar 18. 100(6):3299-304. 10.1073/pnas.0434590100 PubMed 12626757.
Backbone
  Vector backbone: pBluescript
  Backbone size w/o insert (bp): 3000
  Vector type: Mammalian Expression, Mouse Targeting
Growth in bacteria
  Bacterial resistance: Ampicillin, 100 μg/mL
  Growth temperature: 37°C
  Growth strain: DH5alpha
  Copy number: High Copy
Gene/Insert
  Gene/Insert name: 7XTCF binding sites, Siamois minimal promoter, NLS-lacz
  Species: X. laevis (frog); E. coli
  Insert size (bp): 3700
  Mutation: 7 multimerized TCF-binding elements cloned upstream of the xSiamois minimal promoter, driving expression of NLS-lacZ (nuclear localized beta-galactosidase)
  Cloning method: Restriction Enzyme; 5′ cloning site EcoRI (not destroyed); 3′ cloning site BamHI (not destroyed)
  Sequencing primers: 5′ T3; 3′ T7
Terms and licenses: Academic/Nonprofit Terms; Industry Terms: Not Available to Industry
Depositor comments: Wnt/beta-catenin responsive promoter in mouse tissues (used to derive the BAT-gal mouse strain), Xenopus embryos and human cell lines
How to cite: BAT-gal was a gift from Stefano Piccolo (Addgene plasmid # 20889 ; http://n2t.net/addgene:20889 ; RRID:Addgene_20889)
