[The description below was written by a language model from this plasmid's Addgene catalogue record.]
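Description:
BAT-gal is a Wnt/beta-catenin transcriptional reporter built on the pBluescript cloning backbone (about 3 kb) and catalogued as a mammalian expression and mouse targeting vector. It is maintained in E. coli as a high-copy plasmid under ampicillin selection. No feature table accompanies the record, so the exact positions of backbone elements, and any polyadenylation signal following the reporter, are not documented here.

The roughly 3.7 kb insert, cloned between EcoRI and BamHI sites that both remain intact, has three functional parts. Seven multimerized TCF-binding elements sit upstream of the minimal promoter of the Xenopus laevis Siamois gene, and this composite promoter drives an E. coli lacZ coding sequence fused to a nuclear localization signal. The minimal promoter is expected to have little activity by itself. When canonical Wnt signalling stabilizes beta-catenin, it associates with TCF/LEF factors bound to the multimerized sites and activates transcription, producing nuclear-localized beta-galactosidase. Confining the enzyme to the nucleus allows responding cells to be identified individually after histochemical staining, rather than as diffuse tissue signal.

According to the depositor, the construct works as a Wnt/beta-catenin responsive promoter in mouse tissues, Xenopus embryos and human cell lines, and it was used to derive the BAT-gal transgenic mouse strain. The associated work applied it to mapping pathway activity during mouse development and in colorectal tumours. The plasmid is therefore suited both to transient reporter assays and as a source of the transgene cassette.
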