>Addgene plasmid #20889 | BAT-gal | addgene partial sequence | sequence record 26683 | 20889 with T7
TGCTCCCGGCCGCCATGGCGGCCGCGGGAATTCGATTAAGGACCTCAGAATCATCAAAGGACCTCAGAAT
CATCAAAGGACCTCAGAATCATCAAAGGACCTCAGAATCATCAAAGGACCTCAGAATCATCAAAGGCCTC
AGAATCATCAAAGGACCTCAGAATCATCAAAGGACCTTCAGAATCACTAGTGAATTCGCGGCCGCCTGCA
GGTCGACAGACTGACAATAACCACGAGCAACAGTACATCAAAGTATTTATATTTTTTTCATTTCCCCCAA
AACACATCCTGGACACACCCTTTGTCCCCTGTTGATATAAAGTCTCCCAGGACAGAGTGGACCAACATTT
TGGGAGACAGAGATAAGCTTGATATCGAATTCCTGCAGCTGCACCTGCCATGGCTCCAAAAAAGAAGAGA
AAGGTAGAAGACCCCCGCATGGCTCGCGATGATCCCGTCGTTTTACAACGTCGTGACTGGGAAAACCCTG
GCGTTACCCAACTTAATCGCCTTGCAGCACATCCCCCTTTCGCCAGCTGGCGTAATAGCGAAGAGGCCCG
CACCGATCGCCCTTCNNNNNAGTTGCGCANNCTGAATGGCGAATGGNGCTTTGCCTGGTTTCCGGCACCN
NAANCGGTGCCGGAAAGCTGGCTGGNAGTGCNATCTTCCTGAGGCCGATACTGNCGTCNTCCCCTCAAAN
NNNNNNANGCNCGGNTACNANGCNCCNCATCTNCACCAACGTGACCTA
